>Addgene plasmid #52503 | FLAG-HA-FbxO11-Jeff-pcDNA3.1- | depositor full sequence | sequence record 81660 | FLAG-HA-FbxO11-Jeff-pcDNA3.1- sequence 7977 bps
GACGGATCGGGAGATCTCCCGATCCCCTATGGTGCACTCTCAGTACAATCTGCTCTGATGCCGCATAGTT
AAGCCAGTATCTGCTCCCTGCTTGTGTGTTGGAGGTCGCTGAGTAGTGCGCGAGCAAAATTTAAGCTACA
ACAAGGCAAGGCTTGACCGACAATTGCATGAAGAATCTGCTTAGGGTTAGGCGTTTTGCGCTGCTTCGCG
ATGTACGGGCCAGATATACGCGTTGACATTGATTATTGACTAGTTATTAATAGTAATCAATTACGGGGTC
ATTAGTTCATAGCCCATATATGGAGTTCCGCGTTACATAACTTACGGTAAATGGCCCGCCTGGCTGACCG
CCCAACGACCCCCGCCCATTGACGTCAATAATGACGTATGTTCCCATAGTAACGCCAATAGGGACTTTCC
ATTGACGTCAATGGGTGGAGTATTTACGGTAAACTGCCCACTTGGCAGTACATCAAGTGTATCATATGCC
AAGTACGCCCCCTATTGACGTCAATGACGGTAAATGGCCCGCCTGGCATTATGCCCAGTACATGACCTTA
TGGGACTTTCCTACTTGGCAGTACATCTACGTATTAGTCATCGCTATTACCATGGTGATGCGGTTTTGGC
AGTACATCAATGGGCGTGGATAGCGGTTTGACTCACGGGGATTTCCAAGTCTCCACCCCATTGACGTCAA
TGGGAGTTTGTTTTGGCACCAAAATCAACGGGACTTTCCAAAATGTCGTAACAACTCCGCCCCATTGACG
CAAATGGGCGGTAGGCGTGTACGGTGGGAGGTCTATATAAGCAGAGCTCTCTGGCTAACTAGAGAACCCA
CTGCTTACTGGCTTATCGAAATTAATACGACTCACTATAGGGAGACCCAAGCTGGCTAGCCACCATGGAC
TACAAAGACGATGACGATAAAGGGGGCGGTGGAGGTTACCCATACGATGTTCCAGATTACGCTGGTGGAG
GTGGAGGTTCTAGAATGGTTGCAGAAGAATCAGGTCCTGGTGCACAAAATAGTCCATACCAACTTCGTAG
AAAAACTCTTTTGCCGAAAAGAACAGCGTGTCCCACAAAGAACAGTATGGAGGGCGCCTCAACTTCAACT
ACAGAAAACTTTGGTCATCGTGCAAAACGTGCAAGAGTGTCTGGAAAATCACAAGATCTATCAGCAGCAC
CTGCTGAACAGTATCTTCAGGAGAAACTGCCAGATGAAGTGGTTCTAAAAATCTTCTCTTACTTGCTGGA
ACAGGATCTTTGTAGAGCAGCTTGTGTATGTAAACGCTTCAGTGAACTTGCTAATGATCCAATTTTGTGG
AAACGATTATATATGGAAGTATTTGAATATACTCGCCCTATGATGCATCCTGAACCTGGAAAATTCTACC
AGATTAATCCAGAAGAGTATGAACATCCAAATCCCTGGAAAGAGAGTTTCCAGCAGTTGTATAAAGGTGC
ACATGTAAAGCCAGGATTTGCTGAACATTTCTACAGTAACCCTGCAAGATATAAAGGAAGAGAAAATATG
TTGTATTATGATACTATTGAAGATGCCCTTGGTGGGGTACAAGAGGCTCATTTTGATGGACTTATCTTTG
TTCATTCTGGAATATATACTGATGAATGGATATATATTGAATCTCCAATCACCATGATTGGTGCAGCACC
TGGGAAAGTGGCAGACAAAGTTATAATTGAAAACACTAGAGATTCAACCTTCGTTTTTATGGAAGGCTCT
GAAGATGCTTATGTTGGATATATGACAATAAGGTTTAACCCTGATGACAAATCTGCACAACACCACAATG
CACACCACTGCTTAGAGATTACAGTAAATTGTAGCCCTATTATTGATCACTGTATCATCCGAAGTACATG
TACAGTTGGTTCTGCAGTATGTGTTAGTGGTCAAGGAGCATGTCCCACCATCAAGCACTGTAACATCAGT
GACTGTGAAAATGTTGGACTATATATAACAGATCATGCACAGGGAATATATGAGGATAATGAAATTTCCA
ATAATGCGTTAGCTGGGATTTGGGTTAAAAATCATGGAAACCCAATTATTAGACGGAATCATATTCATCA
TGGACGTGATGTTGGTGTGTTCACATTTGATCATGGCATGGGTTACTTTGAAAGTTGCAATATACACAGA
AATAGGATAGCAGGCTTTGAAGTAAAAGCCTATGCTAACCCTACAGTGGTTCGATGTGAAATTCACCATG
GGCAGACTGGAGGAATATATGTCCATGAAAAAGGAAGAGGACAATTCATAGAGAATAAAATCTATGCAAA
CAACTTTGCAGGTGTATGGATTACCTCAAATAGTGACCCAACAATAAGGGGAAATTCTATATTTAATGGA
AATCAAGGAGGAGTTTACATCTTTGGTGATGGACGAGGCCTTATTGAAGGAAATGACATTTATGGCAATG
CATTAGCAGGAATTCTAATTAGGACAAACAGTTGTCCAATTGTTCGGCATAACAAAATTCATGATGGCCA
GCATGGTGGGATTTATGTGCATGAAAAGGGACAAGGAGTAATAGAAGAGAATGAAGTTTATAGTAACACT
CTAGCTGGAGTCTGGGTGACAACTGGCAGCACTCCAGTACTGAGAAGAAACCGGATACACAGTGGCAAGC
AGGTTGGTGTTTATTTTTATGACAATGGACATGGAGTGCTAGAAGACAATGATATCTATAATCATATGTA
TTCAGGGGTTCAGATAAGGACTGGAAGCAACCCCAAAATTAGACGCAACAAAATCTGGGGAGGACAGAAT
GGTGGAATTCTAGTTTATAATTCTGGTCTAGGCTGTATAGAAGACAATGAAATATTTGACAATGCAATGG
CTGGAGTCTGGATTAAGACAGATAGTAATCCTACACTAAGAAGAAATAAAATCCATGATGGAAGAGATGG
TGGCATCTGTATATTTAATGGGGGTCGAGGTCTCCTTGAAGAAAATGATATTTTCAGGAATGCTCAAGCA
GGTGTTCTCATCAGCACTAATAGTCATCCAATCTTAAGGAAAAACAGAATATTTGATGGATTTGCCGCAG
GTATTGAAATTACAAATCACGCAACTGCAACACTAGAAGGCAATCAGATTTTTAACAACCGGTTTGGAGG
CTTATTTTTAGCATCTGGTGTTAATGTGACAATGAAAGATAACAAAATAATGAACAATCAAGATGCCATA
GAAAAGGCTGTTAGTAGAGGCCAATGTTTATATAAAATATCAAGTTATACCAGCTATCCCATGCATGATT
TCTACAGATGTCATACTTGTAACACCACAGATCGAAATGCCATATGTGTGAACTGCATTAAGAAGTGCCA
TCAGGGACATGATGTAGAGTTTATTAGACATGATAGGTTTTTCTGTGACTGTGGTGCTGGAACACTGTCT
AATCCTTGTACATTAGCTGGTGAGCCTACACATGATACAGATACACTATATGACTCTGCTCCACCTATAG
AATCTAATACATTGCAGCACAACTGAGGATCCGAGCTCGGTACCAAGCTTAAGTTTAAACCGCTGATCAG
CCTCGACTGTGCCTTCTAGTTGCCAGCCATCTGTTGTTTGCCCCTCCCCCGTGCCTTCCTTGACCCTGGA
AGGTGCCACTCCCACTGTCCTTTCCTAATAAAATGAGGAAATTGCATCGCATTGTCTGAGTAGGTGTCAT
TCTATTCTGGGGGGTGGGGTGGGGCAGGACAGCAAGGGGGAGGATTGGGAAGACAATAGCAGGCATGCTG
GGGATGCGGTGGGCTCTATGGCTTCTGAGGCGGAAAGAACCAGCTGGGGCTCTAGGGGGTATCCCC
[124 nt withheld, positions 3847-3970]
C
[91 nt withheld, positions 3972-4062]
A
[49 nt withheld, positions 4064-4112]
CCTTTGACGTTGGAGTCCACGTTCTTT
[37 nt withheld, positions 4140-4176]
ACCCTATCTCGGTCTATTCTTTTGATTTATAAGGGATTTTGCCGATTTCGGCCTATTGGTTAAAAAATGA
GCTGATTTAACAAAAATTTAACGCGAATTAATTCTGTGGAATGTGTGTCAGTTAGGGTGTGGAAAGTCCC
CAGGCTCCCCAGCAGGCAGAAGTATGCAAAGCATGCATCTCAATTAGTCAGCAACCAGGTGTGGAAAGTC
CCCAGGCTCCCCAGCAGGCAGAAGTATGCAAAGCATGCATCTCAATTAGTCAGCAACCATAGTCCCGCCC
CTAACTCCGCCCATCCCGCCCCTAACTCCGCCCAGTTCCGCCCATTCTCCGCCCCATGGCTGACTAATTT
TTTTTATTTATGCAGAGGCCGAGGCCGCCTCTGCCTCTGAGCTATTCCAGAAGTAGTGAGGAGGCTTTTT
TGGAGGCCTAGGCTTTTGCAAAAAGCTCCCGGGAGCTTGTATATCCATTTTCGGATCTGATCAAGAGACA
GGATGAGGATCGTTTCGCATGATTGAACAAGATGGATTGCACGCAGGTTCTCCGGCCGCTTGGGTGGAGA
GGCTATTCGGCTATGACTGGGCACAACAGACAATCGGCTGCTCTGATGCCGCCGTGTTCCGGCTGTCAGC
GCAGGGGCGCCCGGTTCTTTTTGTCAAGACCGACCTGTCCGGTGCCCTGAATGAACTGCAGGACGAGGCA
GCGCGGCTATCGTGGCTGGCCACGACGGGCGTTCCTTGCGCAGCTGTGCTCGACGTTGTCACTGAAGCGG
GAAGGGACTGGCTGCTATTGGGCGAAGTGCCGGGGCAGGATCTCCTGTCATCTCACCTTGCTCCTGCCGA
GAAAGTATCCATCATGGCTGATGCAATGCGGCGGCTGCATACGCTTGATCCGGCTACCTGCCCATTCGAC
CACCAAGCGAAACATCGCATCGAGCGAGCACGTACTCGGATGGAAGCCGGTCTTGTCGATCAGGATGATC
TGGACGAAGAGCATCAGGGGCTCGCGCCAGCCGAACTGTTCGCCAGGCTCAAGGCGCGCATGCCCGACGG
CGAGGATCTCGTCGTGACCCATGGCGATGCCTGCTTGCCGAATATCATGGTGGAAAATGGCCGCTTTTCT
GGATTCATCGACTGTGGCCGGCTGGGTGTGGCGGACCGCTATCAGGACATAGCGTTGGCTACCCGTGATA
TTGCTGAAGAGCTTGGCGGCGAATGGGCTGACCGCTTCCTCGTGCTTTACGGTATCGCCGCTCCCGATTC
GCAGCGCATCGCCTTCTATCGCCTTCTTGACGAGTTCTTCTGAGCGGGACTCTGGGGTTCGAAATGACCG
ACCAAGCGACGCCCAACCTGCCATCACGAGATTTCGATTCCACCGCCGCCTTCTATGAAAGGTTGGGCTT
CGGAATCGTTTTCCGGGACGCCGGCTGGATGATCCTCCAGCGCGGGGATCTCATGCTGGAGTTCTTCGCC
CACCCCAACTTGTTTATTGCAGCTTATAATGGTTACAAATAAAGCAATAGCATCACAAATTTCACAAATA
AAGCATTTTTTTCACTGCATTCTAGTTGTGGTTTGTCCAAACTCATCAATGTATCTTATCATGTCTGTAT
ACCGTCGACCTCTAGCTAGAGCTTGGCGTAATCATGGTCATAGCTGTTTCCTGTGTGAAATTGTTATCCG
CTCACAATTCCACACAACATACGAGCCGGAAGCATAAAGTGTAAAGCCTGGGGTGCCTAATGAGTGAGCT
AACTCACATTAATTGCGTTGCGCTCACTGCCCGCTTTCCAGTCGGGAAACCTGTCGTGCCAGCTGCATTA
ATGAATCGGCCAACGCGCGGGGAGAGGCGGTTTGCGTATTGGGCGCTCTTCCGCTTCCTCGCTCACTGAC
TCGCTGCGCTCGGTCGTTCGGCTGCGGCGAGCGGTATCAGCTCACTCAAAGGCGGTAATACGGTTATCCA
CAGAATCAGGGGATAACGCAGGAAAGAACATGTGAGCAAAAGGCCAGCAAAAGGCCAGGAACCGTAAAAA
GGCCGCGTTGCTGGCGTTTTTCCATAGGCTCCGCCCCCCTGACGAGCATCACAAAAATCGACGCTCAAGT
CAGAGGTGGCGAAACCCGACAGGACTATAAAGATACCAGGCGTTTCCCCCTGGAAGCTCCCTCGTGCGCT
CTCCTGTTCCGACCCTGCCGCTTACCGGATACCTGTCCGCCTTTCTCCCTTCGGGAAGCGTGGCGCTTTC
TCATAGCTCACGCTGTAGGTATCTCAGTTCGGTGTAGGTCGTTCGCTCCAAGCTGGGCTGTGTGCACGAA
CCCCCCGTTCAGCCCGACCGCTGCGCCTTATCCGGTAACTATCGTCTTGAGTCCAACCCGGTAAGACACG
ACTTATCGCCACTGGCAGCAGCCACTGGTAACAGGATTAGCAGAGCGAGGTATGTAGGCGGTGCTACAGA
GTTCTTGAAGTGGTGGCCTAACTACGGCTACACTAGAAGAACAGTATTTGGTATCTGCGCTCTGCTGAAG
CCAGTTACCTTCGGAAAAAGAGTTGGTAGCTCTTGATCCGGCAAACAAACCACCGCTGGTAGCGGTTTTT
TTGTTTGCAAGCAGCAGATTACGCGCAGAAAAAAAGGATCTCAAGAAGATCCTTTGATCTTTTCTACGGG
GTCTGACGCTCAGTGGAACGAAAACTCACGTTAAGGGATTTTGGTCATGAGATTATCAAAAAGGATCTTC
ACCTAGATCCTTTTAAATTAAAAATGAAGTTTTAAATCAATCTAAAGTATATATGAGTAAACTTGGTCTG
ACAGTTACCAATGCTTAATCAGTGAGGCACCTATCTCAGCGATCTGTCTATTTCGTTCATCCATAGTTGC
CTGACTCCCCGTCGTGTAGATAACTACGATACGGGAGGGCTTACCATCTGGCCCCAGTGCTGCAATGATA
CCGCGAGACCCACGCTCACCGGCTCCAGATTTATCAGCAATAAACCAGCCAGCCGGAAGGGCCGAGCGCA
GAAGTGGTCCTGCAACTTTATCCGCCTCCATCCAGTCTATTAATTGTTGCCGGGAAGCTAGAGTAAGTAG
TTCGCCAGTTAATAGTTTGCGCAACGTTGTTGCCATTGCTACAGGCATCGTGGTGTCACGCTCGTCGTTT
GGTATGGCTTCATTCAGCTCCGGTTCCCAACGATCAAGGCGAGTTACATGATCCCCCATGTTGTGCAAAA
AAGCGGTTAGCTCCTTCGGTCCTCCGATCGTTGTCAGAAGTAAGTTGGCCGCAGTGTTATCACTCATGGT
TATGGCAGCACTGCATAATTCTCTTACTGTCATGCCATCCGTAAGATGCTTTTCTGTGACTGGTGAGTAC
TCAACCAAGTCATTCTGAGAATAGTGTATGCGGCGACCGAGTTGCTCTTGCCCGGCGTCAATACGGGATA
ATACCGCGCCACATAGCAGAACTTTAAAAGTGCTCATCATTGGAAAACGTTCTTCGGGGCGAAAACTCTC
AAGGATCTTACCGCTGTTGAGATCCAGTTCGATGTAACCCACTCGTGCACCCAACTGATCTTCAGCATCT
TTTACTTTCACCAGCGTTTCTGGGTGAGCAAAAACAGGAAGGCAAAATGCCGCAAAAAAGGGAATAAGGG
CGACACGGAAATGTTGAATACTCATACTCTTCCTTTTTCAATATTATTGAAGCATTTATCAGGGTTATTG
TCTCATGAGCGGATACATATTTGAATGTATTTAGAAAAATAAACAAATAGGGGTTCCGCGCACATTTCCC
CGAAAAGTGCCACCTGACGTC
Features (pLannotate 1.2.2; 22 found; start..end, strand, type, name):
     28..80      -  misc_feature   bom (fragment): basis of mobility region from pBR322
    235..614     +  enhancer       CMV enhancer: human cytomegalovirus immediate early enhancer
    615..818     +  promoter       CMV promoter: human cytomegalovirus (CMV) immediate early promoter
    814..847     +  LTR            5' LTR (truncated) (fragment): truncated 5' long terminal repeat (LTR) from HIV-1
    863..881     +  promoter       T7 promoter: promoter for bacteriophage T7 RNA polymerase
    907..931     +  CDS            3xFLAG (fragment): three tandem FLAG® epitope tags
    947..973     +  CDS            3xHA (fragment): three tandem HA epitope tags
    995..3523    +  CDS            Fbxo11: FBX11_RAT - Experimental evidence at transcript level: Swiss-Prot protein existence level 2. Substrate recognition component of a SCF (SKP1-CUL1-F-box protein) E3 ubiquitin-protein ligase complex which mediates the ubiquitination and subsequent proteasomal degradation of target proteins, such as DTL/CDT2, BCL6 and PRDM1/BLIMP1. The SCF(FBXO11) complex mediates ubiquitination and degradation of BCL6, thereby playing a role in the germinal center B-cells terminal differentiation toward memory B-cells and plasma cells. The SCF(FBXO11) complex also mediates ubiquitination and degradation of DTL, a
   3577..3801    +  polyA_signal   bGH poly(A) signal: bovine growth hormone polyadenylation signal
   3805..3826    +  promoter       SV40 promoter (fragment): SV40 enhancer and early promoter
   3847..4275    +  rep_origin     f1 ori (sequence partly withheld): f1 bacteriophage origin of replication; arrow indicates direction of (+) strand synthesis
   4289..4618    +  promoter       SV40 promoter: SV40 enhancer and early promoter
   4685..5476    +  CDS            neo: KKA2_KLEPN - Also known as kan, nptII. Experimental evidence at protein level: Swiss-Prot protein existence level 1. Resistance to kanamycin, neomycin, paromomycin, ribostamycin, butirosin and gentamicin B. From Klebsiella pneumoniae.
   5500..5658    +  CDS            ble (fragment): BLE_KLEPN - Experimental evidence at protein level: Swiss-Prot protein existence level 1. Binding protein with a strong affinity to the bleomycin family of antibiotics. Binds to CL990; an antimitotic-antibiotic compound. From Klebsiella pneumoniae.
   5653..5774    +  polyA_signal   SV40 poly(A) signal: SV40 polyadenylation signal
   5847..5863    -  protein_bind   lac operator: The lac repressor binds to the lac operator to inhibit transcription in E. coli. This inhibition can be relieved by adding lactose or isopropyl-β-D-thiogalactopyranoside (IPTG). lac repressor encoded by lacI
   5871..5901    -  promoter       lac promoter: promoter for the E. coli lac operon
   5916..5937    -  protein_bind   CAP binding site: CAP binding activates transcription in the presence of cAMP. E. coli catabolite activator protein
   5950..6042    -  CDS            lacI (fragment): lac repressor; lacI; The lac repressor binds to the lac operator to inhibit transcription in E. coli. This inhibition can be relieved by adding lactose or isopropyl-β-D-thiogalactopyranoside (IPTG).
   6225..6810    -  rep_origin     ori: high-copy-number ColE1/pMB1/pBR322/pUC origin of replication
   6981..7841    -  CDS            AmpR: β-lactamase; bla; confers resistance to ampicillin, carbenicillin, and related antibiotics
   7842..7946    -  promoter       AmpR promoter: bla
