[The description below was written by a language model from this plasmid's Addgene catalogue record and pLannotate feature annotations shown in this document.]
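Description:
FLAG-HA-FbxO11-Jeff-pcDNA3.1- is a mammalian expression plasmid of about 8 kb built on the Invitrogen pcDNA3.1(-) backbone. It expresses a mutant form of human FBXO11 with an N-terminal tandem epitope tag. The backbone was modified by placing a tag cassette ahead of the multiple cloning site, reading Kozak sequence, FLAG, five-glycine linker, HA, five-glycine linker. The feature table's "3xFLAG" and "3xHA" fragment calls correspond to these single-copy epitopes. The roughly 2.5 kb FBXO11 cDNA was amplified from a commercial human clone and inserted between XbaI and BamHI sites, both retained. It was then mutated to carry Q491L, the "Jeff" allele. The automated annotation matches this ORF to the rat orthologue, but the catalogue records the insert as human. Transcription is driven by the CMV immediate-early enhancer/promoter and terminated by the bovine growth hormone polyadenylation signal. A T7 promoter lies just upstream of the tag and serves as a sequencing primer site.

In bacteria the plasmid replicates at high copy from a ColE1/pUC-type origin and is selected with ampicillin through β-lactamase. An f1 origin is also present. For stable mammalian lines, an SV40 early promoter drives the neomycin phosphotransferase gene, followed by an SV40 poly(A) signal, which allows G418 selection. Small annotated fragments such as the HIV-1 LTR, ble, lacI and bom pieces are probably backbone remnants or spurious matches rather than functional elements.

FBXO11 is the substrate-recognition subunit of an SCF E3 ubiquitin ligase that targets proteins including BCL6, CDT2 and BLIMP-1 for proteasomal degradation. The tagged Jeff mutant allows detection and immunoprecipitation, presumably for comparison with wild-type FBXO11 in substrate binding or degradation experiments, though the record does not spell out specific assays.
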