Addgene plasmid #52503: FLAG-HA-FbxO11-Jeff-pcDNA3.1-
Purpose: expresses human FbxO11-Jeff mutant in mammalian cells with FLAG-HA tag at N-terminus
Depositing lab: Adam Antebi. Depositing organization: Max Planck Institute for Biology of Ageing. Publication: DRE-1/FBXO11-Dependent Degradation of BLMP-1/BLIMP-1 Governs C. elegans Developmental Timing and Maturation. Horn M, Geisen C, Cermak L, Becker B, Nakamura S, Klein C, Pagano M, Antebi A. Dev Cell. 2014 Mar 4. pii: S1534-5807(14)00069-0. doi: 10.1016/j.devcel.2014.01.028. PubMed 24613396.
Backbone
  Vector backbone: pcDNA3.1-
  Backbone manufacturer: Invitrogen
  Backbone size w/o insert (bp): 5439
  Total vector size (bp): 7977
  Modifications to backbone: added FLAG-HA tag in front of MCS, tag coding sequence has: Kozak – FLAG - 5x Glycine – HA – 5x Glycine – MCS ...
  Vector type: Mammalian Expression
  Selectable markers: Neomycin (select with G418)
Growth in bacteria
  Bacterial resistance: Ampicillin, 100 μg/mL
  Growth temperature: 37°C
  Growth strain: DH5alpha
  Copy number: High Copy
Gene/Insert
  Gene/Insert name: FbxO11
  Species: H. sapiens (human)
  Insert size (bp): 2538
  Mutation: Q491L (Jeff)
  GenBank ID: BC136480
  Entrez Gene: FBXO11 (a.k.a. FBX11, IDDFBA, PRMT9, UBR6, UG063H01, VIT1)
  Promoter: CMV
  Tag / fusion protein: FLAG-HA (N terminal on backbone)
  Cloning method: Restriction Enzyme; 5′ cloning site Xba I (not destroyed); 3′ cloning site BamH I (not destroyed)
  Sequencing primers: 5′ T7; 3′ BGH-polyA reverse
Resource information
  A portion of this plasmid was derived from a plasmid made by: insert cDNA was amplified from Open Biosystems Cat# MHS1768-99864123 (BC136480 Homo sapiens in pCR4-TOPO) and then mutated to change aa residue 491 from Q to L
Terms and licenses: Academic/Nonprofit Terms; Industry Terms: Not Available to Industry
How to cite: FLAG-HA-FbxO11-Jeff-pcDNA3.1- was a gift from Adam Antebi (Addgene plasmid # 52503 ; http://n2t.net/addgene:52503 ; RRID:Addgene_52503)
