>Addgene plasmid #52503 | FLAG-HA-FbxO11-Jeff-pcDNA3.1- | addgene partial sequence | sequence record 119962 | BGH-rev 5'-TAGAAGGCACAGTCGAGG-3'
TGTATTAGATTCTATAGGTGGAGCAGAGTCATATAGTGTATCTGTATCATGTGTAGGCTCACCAGCTAAT
GTACAAGGATTAGACAGTGTTCCAGCACCACAGTCACAGAAAAACCTATCATGTCTAATAAACTCTACAT
CATGTCCCTGATGGCACTTCTTAATGCAGTTCACACATATGGCATTTCGATCTGTGGTGTTACAAGTATG
ACATCTGTAGAAATCATGCATGGGATAGCTGGTATAACTTGATATTTTATATAAACATTGGCCTCTACTA
ACAGCCTTTTCTATGGCATCTTGATTGTTCATTATTTTGTTATCTTTCATTGTCACATTAACACCAGATG
CTAAAAATAAGCCTCCAAACCGGTTGTTAAAAATCTGATTGCCTTCTAGTGTTGCAGTTGCGTGATTTGT
AATTTCAATACCTGCGGCAAATCCATCAAATATTCTGTTTTTCCTTAAGATTGGATGACTATTAGTGCTG
ATGAGAACACCTGCTTGAGCATTCCTGAAAATATCATTTTCTTCAAGGAGACCTCGACCCCCATTAAATA
TACAGATGCCACCATCTCTTCCATCATGGATTTTATTTCTTCTTAGTGTAGGATTACTATCTGTCTTAAT
CCAGACTCCAGCCATTGCATTGTCAAATATTTCATTGTCTTCTATACAGCCTAGACCAGAATTATAAACT
AGAATTCCACCATTCTGTCCTCCCCAGATTTTGTTGCGTCTAATTTTGGGGTTGCTTCCAGTCCTTATCT
GAACCCCTGAATACATATGATTATAGATATCATTGTCTTCTAGCACTCCATGTCCATTGTCATAAAAATA
AACACCAACCTGCTTGCCACTGTGTATCC
