>Addgene plasmid #52503 | FLAG-HA-FbxO11-Jeff-pcDNA3.1- | addgene partial sequence | sequence record 119963 | CMV-F 5'-CGCAAATGGGCGGTAGGCGTG-3'
ACTAGAGAACCCACTGCTTACTGGCTTATCGAAATTAATACGACTCACTATAGGGAGACCCAAGCTGGCT
AGCCACCATGGACTACAAAGACGATGACGATAAAGGGGGCGGTGGAGGTTACCCATACGATGTTCCAGAT
TACGCTGGTGGAGGTGGAGGTTCTAGAATGGTTGCAGAAGAATCAGGTCCTGGTGCACAAAATAGTCCAT
ACCAACTTCGTAGAAAAACTCTTTTGCCGAAAAGAACAGCGTGTCCCACAAAGAACAGTATGGAGGGCGC
CTCAACTTCAACTACAGAAAACTTTGGTCATCGTGCAAAACGTGCAAGAGTGTCTGGAAAATCACAAGAT
CTATCAGCAGCACCTGCTGAACAGTATCTTCAGGAGAAACTGCCAGATGAAGTGGTTCTAAAAATCTTCT
CTTACTTGCTGGAACAGGATCTTTGTAGAGCAGCTTGTGTATGTAAACGCTTCAGTGAACTTGCTAATGA
TCCAATTTTGTGGAAACGATTATATATGGAAGTATTTGAATATACTCGCCCTATGATGCATCCTGAACCT
GGAAAATTCTACCAGATTAATCCAGAAGAGTATGAACATCCAAATCCCTGGAAAGAGAGTTTCCAGCAGT
TGTATAAAGGTGCACATGTAAAGCCAGGATTTGCTGAACATTTCTACAGTAACCCTGCAAGATATAAAGG
AAGAGAAAATATGTTGTATTATGATACTATTGAAGATGCCCTTGGTGGGGTACAAGAGGCTCATTTTGAT
GGACTTATCTTTGTTCATTCTGGAATATATACTGATGAATGGATATATATTGAATCTCCAATCACCATGA
TTGGTGCAGCACCTGGGAAAGTGGCAGACAAAGTTATAATTGAAAACACTAGAGATTCAACCTTCGTTTT
T
