>Addgene plasmid #52503 | FLAG-HA-FbxO11-Jeff-pcDNA3.1- | addgene partial sequence | sequence record 120827 | hFBXO11-F 5'-ACCCTACAGTGGTTCGATGT-3'
ATATATGTCCATGAAAAAGGAAGAGGACAATTCATAGAGAATAAAATCTATGCAAACAACTTTGCAGGTG
TATGGATTACCTCAAATAGTGACCCAACAATAAGGGGAAATTCTATATTTAATGGAAATCAAGGAGGAGT
TTACATCTTTGGTGATGGACGAGGCCTTATTGAAGGAAATGACATTTATGGCAATGCATTAGCAGGAATT
CTAATTAGGACAAACAGTTGTCCAATTGTTCGGCATAACAAAATTCATGATGGCCAGCATGGTGGGATTT
ATGTGCATGAAAAGGGACAAGGAGTAATAGAAGAGAATGAAGTTTATAGTAACACTCTAGCTGGAGTCTG
GGTGACAACTGGCAGCACTCCAGTACTGAGAAGAAACCGGATACACAGTGGCAAGCAGGTTGGTGTTTAT
TTTTATGACAATGGACATGGAGTGCTAGAAGACAATGATATCTATAATCATATGTATTCAGGGGTTCAGA
TAAGGACTGGAAGCAACCCCAAAATTAGACGCAACAAAATCTGGGGAGGACAGAATGGTGGAATTCTAGT
TTATAATTCTGGTCTAGGCTGTATAGAAGACAATGAAATATTTGACAATGCAATGGCTGGAGTCTGGATT
AAGACAGATAGTAATCCTACACTAAGAAGAAATAAAATCCATGATGGAAGAGATGGTGGCATCTGTATAT
TTAATGGGGGTCGAGGTCTCCTTGAAGAAAATGATATTTTCAGGAATGCTCAAGCAGGTGTTCTCATCAG
CACTAATAGTCATCCAATCTTAAGGAAAAACAGAATATTTGATGGATTTGCCGCAGGTATTGAAATTACA
AATCACGCAACTGCAACACTAGAAGGCAATCAGATTTTTAACAACCGGTTTGGAGGCTTATTTTTAGCAT
CTGGTGTTAATGTGAC
